>Addgene plasmid #212105 | pCre-P2A-mCherry | addgene full sequence | sequence record 419563 | Addgene NGS Result
CCTCGCTCTGCTAATCCTGTTACCAGTGGCTGCTGCCAGTGGCGATAAGTCGTGTCTTACCGGGTTGGAC
TCAAGACGATAGTTACCGGATAAGGCGCAGCGGTCGGGCTGAACGGGGGGTTCGTGCACACAGCCCAGCT
TGGAGCGAACGACCTACACCGAACTGAGATACCTACAGCGTGAGCTATGAGAAAGCGCCACGCTTCCCGA
AGGGAGAAAGGCGGACAGGTATCCGGTAAGCGGCAGGGTCGGAACAGGAGAGCGCACGAGGGAGCTTCCA
GGGGGAAACGCCTGGTATCTTTATAGTCCTGTCGGGTTTCGCCACCTCTGACTTGAGCGTCGATTTTTGT
GATGCTCGTCAGGGGGGCGGAGCCTATGGAAAAACGCCAGCAACGCGGCCTTTTTACGGTTCCTGGCCTT
TTGCTGGCCTTTTGCTCACATGTTCTTTCCTGCGTTATCCCCTGATTCTGTGGATAACCGTATTACCGCC
ATGCATTAGTTATTAATAGTAATCAATTACGGGGTCATTAGTTCATAGCCCATATATGGAGTTCCGCGTT
ACATAACTTACGGTAAATGGCCCGCCTGGCTGACCGCCCAACGACCCCCGCCCATTGACGTCAATAATGA
CGTATGTTCCCATAGTAACGCCAATAGGGACTTTCCATTGACGTCAATGGGTGGAGTATTTACGGTAAAC
TGCCCACTTGGCAGTACATCAAGTGTATCATATGCCAAGTACGCCCCCTATTGACGTCAATGACGGTAAA
TGGCCCGCCTGGCATTATGCCCAGTACATGACCTTATGGGACTTTCCTACTTGGCAGTACATCTACGTAT
TAGTCATCGCTATTACCATGGTGATGCGGTTTTGGCAGTACATCAATGGGCGTGGATAGCGGTTTGACTC
ACGGGGATTTCCAAGTCTCCACCCCATTGACGTCAATGGGAGTTTGTTTTGGCACCAAAATCAACGGGAC
TTTCCAAAATGTCGTAACAACTCCGCCCCATTGACGCAAATGGGCGGTAGGCGTGTACGGTGGGAGGTCT
ATATAAGCAGAGCTGGTTTAGTGAACCGTCAGATCCGCTAGCGCTACCGGACTCAGATCTCGAGGGGCAG
AGCCGATCCTGTACACTTTACTTAAAACCATTATCTGAGTGTGAAATGTCCAATTTACTGACCGTACACC
AAAATTTGCCTGCATTACCGGTCGATGCAACGAGTGATGAGGTTCGCAAGAACCTGATGGACATGTTCAG
GGATCGCCAGGCGTTTTCTGAGCATACCTGGAAAATGCTTCTGTCCGTTTGCCGGTCGTGGGCGGCATGG
TGCAAGTTGAATAACCGGAAATGGTTTCCCGCAGAACCTGAAGATGTTCGCGATTATCTTCTATATCTTC
AGGCGCGCGGTCTGGCAGTAAAAACTATCCAGCAACATTTGGGCCAGCTAAACATGCTTCATCGTCGGTC
CGGGCTGCCACGACCAAGTGACAGCAATGCTGTTTCACTGGTTATGCGGCGGATCCGAAAAGAAAACGTT
GATGCCGGTGAACGTGCAAAACAGGCTCTAGCGTTCGAACGCACTGATTTCGACCAGGTTCGTTCACTCA
TGGAAAATAGCGATCGCTGCCAGGATATACGTAATCTGGCATTTCTGGGGATTGCTTATAACACCCTGTT
ACGTATAGCCGAAATTGCCAGGATCAGGGTTAAAGATATCTCACGTACTGACGGTGGGAGAATGTTAATC
CATATTGGCAGAACGAAAACGCTGGTTAGCACCGCAGGTGTAGAGAAGGCACTTAGCCTGGGGGTAACTA
AACTGGTCGAGCGATGGATTTCCGTCTCTGGTGTAGCTGATGATCCGAATAACTACCTGTTTTGCCGGGT
CAGAAAAAATGGTGTTGCCGCGCCATCTGCCACCAGCCAGCTATCAACTCGCGCCCTGGAAGGGATTTTT
GAAGCAACTCATCGATTGATTTACGGCGCTAAGGATGACTCTGGTCAGAGATACCTGGCCTGGTCTGGAC
ACAGTGCCCGTGTCGGAGCCGCGCGAGATATGGCCCGCGCTGGAGTTTCAATACCGGAGATCATGCAAGC
TGGTGGCTGGACCAATGTAAATATTGTCATGAACTATATCCGTAACCTGGATAGTGAAACAGGGGCAATG
GTGCGCCTGCTGGAAGATGGCGATGTCGAAATTCTGCAGTCGACGGTACCGCGGGCCCGGGATCCACCGG
TGGGATCGGGTGCTACTAACTTCAGCCTGCTGAAGCAGGCTGGAGACGTGGAGGAGAACCCTGGACCTGG
GTCCATGGTGAGCAAGGGCGAGGAGGATAACATGGCCATCATCAAGGAGTTCATGCGCTTCAAGGTGCAC
ATGGAGGGCTCCGTGAACGGCCACGAGTTCGAGATCGAGGGCGAGGGCGAGGGCCGCCCCTACGAGGGCA
CCCAGACCGCCAAGCTGAAGGTGACCAAGGGTGGCCCCCTGCCCTTCGCCTGGGACATCCTGTCCCCTCA
GTTCATGTACGGCTCCAAGGCCTACGTGAAGCACCCCGCCGACATCCCCGACTACTTGAAGCTGTCCTTC
CCCGAGGGCTTCAAGTGGGAGCGCGTGATGAACTTCGAGGACGGCGGCGTGGTGACCGTGACCCAGGACT
CCTCCCTGCAGGACGGCGAGTTCATCTACAAGGTGAAGCTGCGCGGCACCAACTTCCCCTCCGACGGCCC
CGTAATGCAGAAGAAGACCATGGGCTGGGAGGCCTCCTCCGAGCGGATGTACCCCGAGGACGGCGCCCTG
AAGGGCGAGATCAAGCAGAGGCTGAAGCTGAAGGACGGCGGCCACTACGACGCTGAGGTCAAGACCACCT
ACAAGGCCAAGAAGCCCGTGCAGCTGCCCGGCGCCTACAACGTCAACATCAAGTTGGACATCACCTCCCA
CAACGAGGACTACACCATCGTGGAACAGTACGAACGCGCCGAGGGCCGCCACTCCACCGGCGGCATGGAC
GAGCTGTACAAGTAAAGCGGCCGCGACTCTAGATCATAATCAGCCATACCACATTTGTAGAGGTTTTACT
TGCTTTAAAAAACCTCCCACACCTCCCCCTGAACCTGAAACATAAAATGAATGCAATTGTTGTTGTTAAC
TTGTTTATTGCAGCTTATAATGGTTACAAATAAAGCAATAGCATCACAAATTTCACAAATAAAGCATTTT
TTTCACTGCATTCTAGTTGTGGTTTGTCCAAACTCATCAATGTATCTTAAGGCGTAAATTGTAAGCGTTA
ATATTTTGTTAAAATTCGCGTTAAATTTTTGTTAAATCAGCTCATTTTTTAACCAATAGGCCGAAATCGG
CAAAATCCCTTATAAATCAAAAGAATAGACCGAGATAGGGT
[37 nt withheld, positions 3402-3438]
AAAGAACGTGGACTCCAACGTCAAAGG
[49 nt withheld, positions 3466-3514]
T
[91 nt withheld, positions 3516-3606]
G
[124 nt withheld, positions 3608-3731]
CAGGTGGCACTTTTCGGGGAAATGTGCGCGGAACCCCTATTTGTTTATTTTTCTAAATACATTCAAATAT
GTATCCGCTCATGAGACAATAACCCTGATAAATGCTTCAATAATATTGAAAAAGGAAGAGTCCTGAGGCG
GAAAGAACCAGCTGTGGAATGTGTGTCAGTTAGGGTGTGGAAAGTCCCCAGGCTCCCCAGCAGGCAGAAG
TATGCAAAGCATGCATCTCAATTAGTCAGCAACCAGGTGTGGAAAGTCCCCAGGCTCCCCAGCAGGCAGA
AGTATGCAAAGCATGCATCTCAATTAGTCAGCAACCATAGTCCCGCCCCTAACTCCGCCCATCCCGCCCC
TAACTCCGCCCAGTTCCGCCCATTCTCCGCCCCATGGCTGACTAATTTTTTTTATTTATGCAGAGGCCGA
GGCCGCCTCGGCCTCTGAGCTATTCCAGAAGTAGTGAGGAGGCTTTTTTGGAGGCCTAGGCTTTTGCAAA
GATCGATCAAGAGACAGGATGAGGATCGTTTCGCATGATTGAACAAGATGGATTGCACGCAGGTTCTCCG
GCCGCTTGGGTGGAGAGGCTATTCGGCTATGACTGGGCACAACAGACAATCGGCTGCTCTGATGCCGCCG
TGTTCCGGCTGTCAGCGCAGGGGCGCCCGGTTCTTTTTGTCAAGACCGACCTGTCCGGTGCCCTGAATGA
ACTGCAAGACGAGGCAGCGCGGCTATCGTGGCTGGCCACGACGGGCGTTCCTTGCGCAGCTGTGCTCGAC
GTTGTCACTGAAGCGGGAAGGGACTGGCTGCTATTGGGCGAAGTGCCGGGGCAGGATCTCCTGTCATCTC
ACCTTGCTCCTGCCGAGAAAGTATCCATCATGGCTGATGCAATGCGGCGGCTGCATACGCTTGATCCGGC
TACCTGCCCATTCGACCACCAAGCGAAACATCGCATCGAGCGAGCACGTACTCGGATGGAAGCCGGTCTT
GTCGATCAGGATGATCTGGACGAAGAGCATCAGGGGCTCGCGCCAGCCGAACTGTTCGCCAGGCTCAAGG
CGAGCATGCCCGACGGCGAGGATCTCGTCGTGACCCATGGCGATGCCTGCTTGCCGAATATCATGGTGGA
AAATGGCCGCTTTTCTGGATTCATCGACTGTGGCCGGCTGGGTGTGGCGGACCGCTATCAGGACATAGCG
TTGGCTACCCGTGATATTGCTGAAGAGCTTGGCGGCGAATGGGCTGACCGCTTCCTCGTGCTTTACGGTA
TCGCCGCTCCCGATTCGCAGCGCATCGCCTTCTATCGCCTTCTTGACGAGTTCTTCTGAGCGGGACTCTG
GGGTTCGAAATGACCGACCAAGCGACGCCCAACCTGCCATCACGAGATTTCGATTCCACCGCCGCCTTCT
ATGAAAGGTTGGGCTTCGGAATCGTTTTCCGGGACGCCGGCTGGATGATCCTCCAGCGCGGGGATCTCAT
GCTGGAGTTCTTCGCCCACCCTAGGGGGAGGCTAACTGAAACACGGAAGGAGACAATACCGGAAGGAACC
CGCGCTATGACGGCAATAAAAAGACAGAATAAAACGCACGGTGTTGGGTCGTTTGTTCATAAACGCGGGG
TTCGGTCCCAGGGCTGGCACTCTGTCGATACCCCACCGAGACCCCATTGGGGCCAATACGCCCGCGTTTC
TTCCTTTTCCCCACCCCACCCCCCAAGTTCGGGTGAAGGCCCAGGGCTCGCAGCCAACGTCGGGGCGGCA
GGCCCTGCCATAGCCTCAGGTTACTCATATATACTTTAGATTGATTTAAAACTTCATTTTTAATTTAAAA
GGATCTAGGTGAAGATCCTTTTTGATAATCTCATGACCAAAATCCCTTAACGTGAGTTTTCGTTCCACTG
AGCGTCAGACCCCGTAGAAAAGATCAAAGGATCTTCTTGAGATCCTTTTTTTCTGCGCGTAATCTGCTGC
TTGCAAACAAAAAAACCACCGCTACCAGCGGTGGTTTGTTTGCCGGATCAAGAGCTACCAACTCTTTTTC
CGAAGGTAACTGGCTTCAGCAGAGCGCAGATACCAAATACTGTTCTTCTAGTGTAGCCGTAGTTAGGCCA
CCACTTCAAGAACTCTGTAGCACCGCCTACATA
Features (pLannotate 1.2.2; 16 found; start..end, strand, type, name):
    557..860     +  enhancer       CMV enhancer: human cytomegalovirus immediate early enhancer
    861..1064    +  promoter       CMV promoter: human cytomegalovirus (CMV) immediate early promoter
   1087..1114    +  misc_feature   MCS (fragment): multiple cloning site
   1166..2194    +  CDS            cre: RECR_BPP1 - Experimental evidence at protein level: Swiss-Prot protein existence level 1. Catalyzes site-specific recombination between two 34-base- pair LOXP sites. Its role is to maintain the phage genome as a monomeric unit-copy plasmid in the lysogenic state. From Escherichia phage P1 (Bacteriophage P1).
   2200..2235    +  misc_feature   MCS (fragment): multiple cloning site
   2315..3022    +  CDS            mCherry: mCherry is a basic (constitutively fluorescent) red fluorescent protein published in 2004, derived from Discosoma sp.. It is reported to be a very rapidly-maturing monomer with low acid sensitivity.
   3042..3125    +  CDS            large T antigen (fragment): large T antigen from SV40 (simian virus 40)
   3148..3269    +  polyA_signal   SV40 poly(A) signal: SV40 polyadenylation signal
   3303..3731    -  rep_origin     f1 ori (sequence partly withheld): f1 bacteriophage origin of replication; arrow indicates direction of (+) strand synthesis
   3758..3862    +  promoter       AmpR promoter: bla
   3864..4221    +  promoter       SV40 promoter: SV40 enhancer and early promoter
   4256..5050    +  CDS            NeoR/KanR: aminoglycoside phosphotransferase from Tn5; aph(3')-II (or nptII); confers resistance to neomycin, kanamycin, and G418 (Geneticin®)
   5071..5223    +  CDS            ble (fragment): BLE_KLEPN - Experimental evidence at protein level: Swiss-Prot protein existence level 1. Binding protein with a strong affinity to the bleomycin family of antibiotics. Binds to CL990; an antimitotic-antibiotic compound. From Klebsiella pneumoniae.
   5282..5329    +  polyA_signal   HSV TK poly(A) signal: herpes simplex virus thymidine kinase polyadenylation signal (Cole and Stacy, 1985)
   5420..5436    -  polyA_signal   bGH poly(A) signal (fragment): bovine growth hormone polyadenylation signal
   5658..382     +  rep_origin     ori (across the origin): high-copy-number ColE1/pMB1/pBR322/pUC origin of replication
