[The description below was written by a language model from this plasmid's Addgene catalogue record and pLannotate feature annotations shown in this document.]
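Description:
pCre-P2A-mCherry is a mammalian expression plasmid built on the Clontech pEGFP-N1 backbone, designed to produce Cre recombinase together with a red fluorescent marker. According to the depositor, it was made by moving the Cre coding region from a CMV-driven Cre-EGFP plasmid into a P2A-mCherry-N1 vector. The exact restriction sites used are not recorded. In bacteria it replicates from a high-copy ColE1/pUC-type origin and is selected with kanamycin. The same Tn5 NeoR/KanR gene sits behind both a bacterial bla promoter and the SV40 enhancer/early promoter and ends in an HSV TK polyadenylation signal, so it can also confer G418 resistance in transfected mammalian cells. An f1 origin is present as a standard backbone element. The short ble, bGH poly(A) and SV40 large T antigen fragments in the annotation appear to be partial matches rather than functional parts.

The expression cassette begins with the human CMV immediate-early enhancer and promoter, followed by the bacteriophage P1 cre open reading frame, remnants of the multiple cloning site, the mCherry coding sequence and an SV40 polyadenylation signal. The P2A element named in the plasmid title is not called out in the feature table, but an unannotated gap between the second cloning-site fragment and mCherry is where it would be expected. A 2A peptide causes ribosomal skipping, so a single transcript yields Cre and mCherry as separate proteins in roughly matched amounts. Red fluorescence therefore marks the cells that received Cre without fusing the reporter to it. The construct suits transient or stable delivery of Cre to cultured mammalian cells to excise, invert or activate loxP-flanked sequences, with mCherry allowing transfected cells to be identified or sorted.
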