Addgene plasmid #212105: pCre-P2A-mCherry
Purpose: Expression of Cre and mCherry in mammalian cells
Depositing lab: Daekee Lee. Depositing organization: Ewha Womans University.
Backbone
  Vector backbone: pEGFP-N1
  Backbone manufacturer: Clontech
  Vector type: Mammalian Expression, Cre/Lox
Growth in bacteria
  Bacterial resistance: Kanamycin, 50 μg/mL
  Growth temperature: 37°C
  Growth strain: DH5alpha
  Copy number: High Copy
Gene/Insert
  Gene/Insert name: Cre recombinase and mCherry
  Species: Bacteriophage P1
  Promoter: CMV
  Cloning method: Restriction Enzyme; 5′ cloning site Unknown (unknown if destroyed); 3′ cloning site Unknown (unknown if destroyed)
  Sequencing primers: 5′ CMV-F
Resource information
  A portion of this plasmid was derived from a plasmid made by: Addgene #165140 (pCMV-CreEGFP), Addgene #84329 (pP2A-mCherry-N1)
Terms and licenses: Academic/Nonprofit Terms; Industry Terms: Not Available to Industry
Depositor comments: Cloning Addgene #165140 (pCMV-CreEGFP) into #84329 (pP2A-mCherry-N1)
How to cite: pCre-P2A-mCherry was a gift from Daekee Lee (Addgene plasmid # 212105 ; http://n2t.net/addgene:212105 ; RRID:Addgene_212105)
